Addgene plasmid #63927: pYC62
Purpose: (Empty Backbone) Recipient replicative vector to construct HA tagged fusions
Depositing lab: Irene Castano Navarro. Depositing organization: Instituto Potosino de Investigacion Cientifica y Tecnologica. Publication: Expression vectors for C-terminal fusions with fluorescent proteins and epitope tags in Candida glabrata. Yanez-Carrillo P, Orta-Zavalza E, Gutierrez-Escobedo G, Patron-Soberano A, De Las Penas A, Castano I. Fungal Genet Biol. 2015 May 15. pii: S1087-1845(15)00087-0. doi: 10.1016/j.fgb.2015.04.020. PubMed 25986172.
Backbone
  Vector backbone: pMJ22
  Backbone size (bp): 4509
  Modifications to backbone: Digested and clonning of HA casete as BamHI/BglII fragment
  Vector type: Yeast Expression
  Selectable markers: Nourseothricin
  Tag / fusion protein: HA
Growth in bacteria
  Bacterial resistance: Ampicillin, 100 μg/mL
  Growth temperature: 30°C
  Growth strain: DH10B
  Copy number: High Copy
Gene/Insert
  Cloning method: Restriction Enzyme
Terms and licenses: Academic/Nonprofit Terms; Industry Terms: Not Available to Industry
How to cite: pYC62 was a gift from Irene Castano Navarro (Addgene plasmid # 63927 ; http://n2t.net/addgene:63927 ; RRID:Addgene_63927)
