[The description below was written by a language model from this plasmid's Addgene catalogue record and pLannotate feature annotations shown in this document.]
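Description:
pYC62 is an empty recipient vector for yeast expression, built on the pMJ22 backbone and intended for constructing C-terminal HA-tagged fusion proteins; the associated publication places it in a vector set developed for Candida glabrata. The catalogue describes it as a replicative plasmid. However, the automated feature table identifies no yeast replication origin or centromere, so the element responsible for maintenance in yeast cannot be named from this record (roughly 650 bp between the AmpR promoter and the end of the 4,628 nt sequence is unannotated). In E. coli it is propagated as a high-copy plasmid through a ColE1/pUC-type origin, with selection by ampicillin resistance from β-lactamase under its own promoter. Short fragments of bom, rop, lacI and the lac promoter/operator region, along with a T3 promoter, are remnants of the cloning-vector lineage.

Selection in yeast relies on a nourseothricin resistance cassette. In it, the Streptomyces noursei nat1 acetyltransferase is driven by the S. cerevisiae TEF1 promoter and terminated by the CYC1 terminator, with a URA3 promoter fragment lying just upstream. This dominant drug marker allows use in strains without auxotrophic mutations. The tagging module was introduced as a BamHI/BglII fragment. It consists of part of a pBluescript-type multiple cloning site immediately followed by a 3xHA coding sequence, so an open reading frame cloned in frame into the polylinker acquires three tandem HA epitopes at its C terminus. A partial minimal FRT site sits just downstream of the tag.

No promoter is annotated upstream of the cloning site, so the user presumably supplies the gene together with its own or a chosen promoter. The resulting fusions are suited to immunodetection or immunoprecipitation with anti-HA antibodies.
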