Features (pLannotate 1.2.2; 17 found; start..end, strand, type, name):
    137..186     +  misc_feature   bom (fragment): basis of mobility region from pBR322
    196..332     +  promoter       URA3 promoter (fragment): S. cerevisiae URA3
    349..747     +  promoter       TEF1 promoter: S. cerevisiae TEF1; promoter for EF-1α
    767..1331    +  CDS            NrsR (fragment): nourseothricin acetyltransferase; Streptomyces noursei nat1; confers resistance to nourseothricin
   1340..1587    +  terminator     CYC1 terminator: S. cerevisiae CYC1; transcription terminator for CYC1
   1592..1663    -  misc_feature   MCS (fragment): pBluescript multiple cloning site
   1666..1755    +  CDS            3xHA: three tandem HA epitope tags
   1774..1795    -  protein_bind   FRT (minimal) (fragment): supports FLP-mediated excision but not integration (Turan and Bode, 2011) FLP recombinase from the Saccharomyces cerevisiae 2μ plasmid
   1831..1849    -  promoter       T3 promoter: promoter for bacteriophage T3 RNA polymerase
   1894..1910    -  protein_bind   lac operator: The lac repressor binds to the lac operator to inhibit transcription in E. coli. This inhibition can be relieved by adding lactose or isopropyl-β-D-thiogalactopyranoside (IPTG). lac repressor encoded by lacI
   1918..1948    -  promoter       lac promoter: promoter for the E. coli lac operon
   1963..1984    -  protein_bind   CAP binding site: CAP binding activates transcription in the presence of cAMP. E. coli catabolite activator protein
   1997..2089    -  CDS            lacI (fragment): lac repressor; lacI; The lac repressor binds to the lac operator to inhibit transcription in E. coli. This inhibition can be relieved by adding lactose or isopropyl-β-D-thiogalactopyranoside (IPTG).
   2272..2860    -  rep_origin     ori: high-copy-number ColE1/pMB1/pBR322/pUC origin of replication
   3031..3891    -  CDS            AmpR: β-lactamase; bla; confers resistance to ampicillin, carbenicillin, and related antibiotics
   3892..3963    -  promoter       AmpR promoter: bla
   4628..35      +  CDS            rop (fragment) (across the origin): Rop protein, which maintains plasmids at low copy number; rop
>Addgene plasmid #63927 | pYC62 | depositor full sequence | sequence record 110660 | pYC62 sequence 4628 bps
TCGCGCGTTTCGGTGATGACGGTGAAAACCTCTGACACATGCACCTCCCGGAGACGGTCACAGCTTGTCT
GTAAGCGGATGCCGGGAGCAGACAAGCCCGTCAGGGCGCGTCAGCGGGTGTTGGCGGGTGTCGGGGCTGG
CTTAACTATGCGGCATCAGAGCAGATTGTACTGAGAGTGCACCATACCACAGCTTTTCAATTCAATTCAT
CATTTTTTTTTTATTCTTTTTTTTGATTTCGGTTTCTTTGAAATTTTTTTGATTCGGTAATCTCCGAACA
GAAGGAAGAACGAAGGAAGGAGCACAGACTTAGATTGGTATATATACGCATACCATAAAGCACAGCTCCA
TAGCTTCAAAATGTTTCTACTCCTTTTTTACTCTTCCAGATTTTCTCGGACTCCGCGCATCGCCGTACCA
CTTCAAAACACCCAAGCACAGCATACTAAATTTCCCCTCTTTCTTCCTCTAGGGTGTCGTTAATTACCCG
TACTAAAGGTTTGGAAAAGAAAAAAGAGACCGCCTCGTTTCTTTTTCTTCGTCGAAAAAGGCAATAAAAA
TTTTTATCACGTTTCTTTTTCTTGAAAATTTTTTTTTTGATTTTTTTCTCTTTCGATGACCTCCCATTGA
TATTTAAGTTAATAAACGGTCTTCAATTTCTCAAGTTTCAGTTTCATTTTTCTTGTTCTATTACAACTTT
TTTTACTTCTTGCTCATTAGAAAGAAAGCATAGCAATCTAATCTAAGTTTTGGATCTAAAATGGGCACCA
CTCTTGACGACACGGCTTACCGATACCGCACCAGTGTCCCGGGGGACGCCGAGGCCATCGAGGCACTGGA
TGGGTCCTTCACCACCGACACCGTCTTCCGCGTCACCGCCACCGGGGACGGCTTCACCCTGCGGGAGGTG
CCGGTGGACCCGCCCCTGACCAAGGTGTTCCCCGACGACGAATCGGACGACGAATCGGACGACGGGGAGG
ACGGCGACCCTGACTCCCGGACGTTCGTCGCGTACGGGGACGACGGCGACCTGGCGGGCTTCGTGGTCGT
CTCGTACTCCGGCTGGAACCGCCGGCTGACCGTCGAGGACATCGAGGTCGCCCCGGAGCACCGGGGGCAC
GGGGTCGGGCGCGCGTTGATGGGGCTCGCGACGGAGTTCGCCCGCGAGCTGGGCGCCGGGCACCTCTGGC
TGGAGGTCACCAACGTCAACGCACCGGCGATCCACGCGTACCGGCGGATGGGGTTCACCCTCTGCGGCCT
GGACACCGCCCTGTACGACGGCACCGCCTCGGACGGCGAGCAGGCGCTCTACATGAGCATGCCCTGCCCC
TAAGTCGAGTCATGTAATTAGTTATGTCACGCTTACATTCACGCCCTCCCCCCACATCCGCTCTAACCGA
AAAGGAAGGAGTTAGACAACCTGAAGTCTAGGTCCCTATTTATTTTTTTATAGTTATGTTAGTATTAAGA
ACGTTATTTATATTTCAAATTTTTCTTTTTTTTCTGTACAGACGCGTGTACGCATGTAACATTATACTGA
AAACCTTGCTTGAGAAGGTTTTGGGACGCTCGAAGGCTTTAATTTGCGGCCGGTACCGGGCCCCCCCTCG
AGGTCGACGGTATCGATAAGCTTGATATCGAATTCCTGCAGCCCGGGGGATCCTATACCCATACGATGTT
CCTGACTATGCGGGCTATCCGTATGACGTCCCGGACTATGCAGGCTCCTATCCATATGACGTTCCAGATT
ACGCTGCTCAGTGCTGAAGATCCGAAGTTCCTATACTTTCTAGAGCGGCCGCCACCGCGGTGGAGCTCCA
GCTTTTGTTCCCTTTAGTGAGGGTTAATTGCGCGCTTGGCGTAATCATGGTCATAGCTGTTTCCTGTGTG
AAATTGTTATCCGCTCACAATTCCACACAACATACGAGCCGGAAGCATAAAGTGTAAAGCCTGGGGTGCC
TAATGAGTGAGCTAACTCACATTAATTGCGTTGCGCTCACTGCCCGCTTTCCAGTCGGGAAACCTGTCGT
GCCAGCTGCATTAATGAATCGGCCAACGCGCGGGGAGAGGCGGTTTGCGTATTGGGCGCTCTTCCGCTTC
CTCGCTCACTGACTCGCTGCGCTCGGTCGTTCGGCTGCGGCGAGCGGTATCAGCTCACTCAAAGGCGGTA
ATACGGTTATCCACAGAATCAGGGGATAACGCAGGAAAGAACATGTGAGCAAAAGGCCAGCAAAAGGCCA
GGAACCGTAAAAAGGCCGCGTTGCTGGCGTTTTTCCATAGGCTCCGCCCCCCTGACGAGCATCACAAAAA
TCGACGCTCAAGTCAGAGGTGGCGAAACCCGACAGGACTATAAAGATACCAGGCGTTTCCCCCTGGAAGC
TCCCTCGTGCGCTCTCCTGTTCCGACCCTGCCGCTTACCGGATACCTGTCCGCCTTTCTCCCTTCGGGAA
GCGTGGCGCTTTCTCATAGCTCACGCTGTAGGTATCTCAGTTCGGTGTAGGTCGTTCGCTCCAAGCTGGG
CTGTGTGCACGAACCCCCCGTTCAGCCCGACCGCTGCGCCTTATCCGGTAACTATCGTCTTGAGTCCAAC
CCGGTAAGACACGACTTATCGCCACTGGCAGCAGCCACTGGTAACAGGATTAGCAGAGCGAGGTATGTAG
GCGGTGCTACAGAGTTCTTGAAGTGGTGGCCTAACTACGGCTACACTAGAAGGACAGTATTTGGTATCTG
CGCTCTGCTGAAGCCAGTTACCTTCGGAAAAAGAGTTGGTAGCTCTTGATCCGGCAAACAAACCACCGCT
GGTAGCGGTGGTTTTTTTGTTTGCAAGCAGCAGATTACGCGCAGAAAAAAAGGATCTCAAGAAGATCCTT
TGATCTTTTCTACGGGGTCTGACGCTCAGTGGAACGAAAACTCACGTTAAGGGATTTTGGTCATGAGATT
ATCAAAAAGGATCTTCACCTAGATCCTTTTAAATTAAAAATGAAGTTTTAAATCAATCTAAAGTATATAT
GAGTAAACTTGGTCTGACAGTTACCAATGCTTAATCAGTGAGGCACCTATCTCAGCGATCTGTCTATTTC
GTTCATCCATAGTTGCCTGACTCCCCGTCGTGTAGATAACTACGATACGGGAGGGCTTACCATCTGGCCC
CAGTGCTGCAATGATACCGCGAGACCCACGCTCACCGGCTCCAGATTTATCAGCAATAAACCAGCCAGCC
GGAAGGGCCGAGCGCAGAAGTGGTCCTGCAACTTTATCCGCCTCCATCCAGTCTATTAATTGTTGCCGGG
AAGCTAGAGTAAGTAGTTCGCCAGTTAATAGTTTGCGCAACGTTGTTGCCATTGCTACAGGCATCGTGGT
GTCACGCTCGTCGTTTGGTATGGCTTCATTCAGCTCCGGTTCCCAACGATCAAGGCGAGTTACATGATCC
CCCATGTTGTGCAAAAAAGCGGTTAGCTCCTTCGGTCCTCCGATCGTTGTCAGAAGTAAGTTGGCCGCAG
TGTTATCACTCATGGTTATGGCAGCACTGCATAATTCTCTTACTGTCATGCCATCCGTAAGATGCTTTTC
TGTGACTGGTGAGTACTCAACCAAGTCATTCTGAGAATAGTGTATGCGGCGACCGAGTTGCTCTTGCCCG
GCGTCAATACGGGATAATACCGCGCCACATAGCAGAACTTTAAAAGTGCTCATCATTGGAAAACGTTCTT
CGGGGCGAAAACTCTCAAGGATCTTACCGCTGTTGAGATCCAGTTCGATGTAACCCACTCGTGCACCCAA
CTGATCTTCAGCATCTTTTACTTTCACCAGCGTTTCTGGGTGAGCAAAAACAGGAAGGCAAAATGCCGCA
AAAAAGGGAATAAGGGCGACACGGAAATGTTGAATACTCATACTCTTCCTTTTTCAATATTATTGAAGCA
TTTATCAGGGTTATTGTCTCATGAGCGGATACATATTTGAATGTGGGGATCTCTAATGATGCAATTTTTG
TTTTGTACACTAAGATTCTATTTCGGAACTCTTACCCATGTCATTATTTACTTTATTTTCATTATTGTAA
TTTTTTAAGCTTTTATTATGAATTATTTAAATACAATTCTTTTTGATCATGTGACAGACATCACTGAAAG
ATGTGCTCTGCGTTATTAGTCAGATTGAAATATACATTTTCATGTAGATATGATGTTCTTACTTTAAATG
TTGTTCCATTTGCTAGCTTAAATAGACGATATTATAAATTTAAGTATTCACTAAAAATCTGACCCATTAA
TGTTAGAATTAGTATTATTTTTTGTGATATTACATTTTTATATTTTGGATTTCAACCAATGCTCTGCGAT
ATGATTCAACAGAATAATATGTACAAGCTACTTTAATTCATATATACTAATAGATTCACAGATCCAGTAC
GACTGCAAGAATTTACGTTTTGTTTGAAATGGTAGTAGCTACACTAAATTAACAATGATCGATTAATCCA
CATCCACAGTGTGTAATCATCCTAATGAAAACAAGAATAACTACAAAAATGAATATAAACTTTTTGCATG
TTAGTCTAACCTGCTAAGAAACCATTATTATCATGACATTAACCTATAAAAATAGGCGTATCACGAGGCC
CTTTCGTC
