>Addgene plasmid #63927 | pYC62 | addgene partial sequence | sequence record 110523 | M13pUC-Rev 5'-AGCGGATAACAATTTCACACAGG-3'
TTACCCTCACTAAAGGGAACAAAAGCTGGAGCTCCACCGCGGTGGCGGCCGCTCTAGAAAGTATAGGAAC
TTCGGATCTTCAGCACTGAGCAGCGTAATCTGGAACGTCATATGGATAGGAGCCTGCATAGTCCGGGACG
TCATACGGATAGCCCGCATAGTCAGGAACATCGTATGGGTATAGGATCCCCCGGGCTGCAGGAATTCGAT
ATCAAGCTTATCGATACCGTCGACCTCGAGGGGGGGCCCGGTACCGGCCGCAAATTAAAGCCTTCGAGCG
TCCCAAAACCTTCTCAAGCAAGGTTTTCAGTATAATGTTACATGCGTACACGCGTCTGTACAGAAAAAAA
AGAAAAATTTGAAATATAAATAACGTTCTTAATACTAACATAACTATAAAAAAATAAATAGGGACCTAGA
CTTCAGGTTGTCTAACTCCTTCCTTTTCGGTTAGAGCGGATGTGGGGGGAGGGCGTGAATGTAAGCGTGA
CATAACTAATTACATGACTCGACTTAGGGGCAGGGCATGCTCATGTAGAGCGCCTGCTCGCCGTCCGAGG
CGGTGCCGTCGTACAGGGCGGTGTCCAGGCCGCAGAGGGTGAACCCCATCCGCCGGTACGCGTGGAT
