>Addgene plasmid #63927 | pYC62 | addgene partial sequence | sequence record 110659 | CYC1-terF 5'-GGACGCTCGAAGGCTTTAAT-3'
GGTATCGATAAGCTTGATATCGAATTCCTGCAGCCCGGGGGATCCTATACCCATACGATGTTCCTGACTA
TGCGGGCTATCCGTATGACGTCCCGGACTATGCAGGCTCCTATCCATATGACGTTCCAGATTACGCTGCT
CAGTGCTGAAGATCCGAAGTTCCTATACTTTCTAGAGCGGCCGCCACCGCGGTGGAGCTCCAGCTTTTGT
TCCCTTTAGTGAGGGTTAATTGCGCGCTTGGCGTAATCATGGTCATAGCTGTTTCCTGTGTGAAATTGTT
ATCCGCTCACAATTCCACACAACATACGAGCCGGAAGCATAAAGTGTAAAGCCTGGGGTGCCTAATGAGT
GAGCTAACTCACATTAATTGCGTTGCGCTCACTGCCCGCTTTCCAGTCGGGAAACCTGTCGTGCCAGCTG
CATTAATGAATCGGCCAACGCGCGGGGAGAGGCGGTTTGCGTATTGGGCGCTCTTCCGCTTCCTCGCTCA
CTGACTCGCTGCGCTCGGTCGTTCGGCTGCGGCGAGCGGTATCAGCTCACTCAAAGGCGGTAATACGGTT
ATCCACAGAATCAGGGGATAACGCAGGAAAGAACATGTGAGCAAAAGGCCAGCAAAAGGCCAGGAACCGT
AAAAAGGCCGCGTTGCTGGCGTTTTTCCATAGGCTCCGCCCCCCTGACGAGCATCACAAAAATCGACGCT
CAAGTCAGAGGTGGCGAAACCCGACAGGACTATAAAGATACCAGGCGTT
